Addgene plasmid #27557: pCLXSN-GFP
Purpose: (Empty Backbone)
Depositing lab: Shao-Cong Sun. Depositing organization: Pennsylvania State University, College of Medicine. Publication: Regulation of the deubiquitinating enzyme CYLD by IkappaB kinase gamma-dependent phosphorylation. Reiley W, Zhang M, Wu X, Granger E, Sun SC. Mol Cell Biol. 2005 May . 25(10):3886-95. 10.1128/MCB.25.10.3886-3895.2005 PubMed 15870263.
Backbone
  Vector backbone: pCLXSN
  Backbone manufacturer: Addgene Plasmid 12343 (Dr. Inder Verma)
  Backbone size (bp): 7807
  Vector type: Mammalian Expression, Retroviral
Growth in bacteria
  Bacterial resistance: Ampicillin, 100 μg/mL
  Growth temperature: 37°C
  Growth strain: DH5alpha
  Copy number: High Copy
Gene/Insert
  Gene/Insert name: None
  Tag / fusion protein: GFP (C terminal on backbone)
  Cloning method: Restriction Enzyme
  Sequencing primers: 5′ pLXSN 5'
Resource information
  A portion of this plasmid was derived from a plasmid made by: PCLXSN-based plasmids were constructed using the pCLXSN vector obtained from Dr. Inder Verma.
Terms and licenses: Academic/Nonprofit Terms; Industry Terms: Not Available to Industry
Depositor comments: Here, the pCLXSN vector was modified by replacing its neomycin-resistant gene with the green fluorescence protein (GFP) gene.
How to cite: pCLXSN-GFP was a gift from Shao-Cong Sun (Addgene plasmid # 27557 ; http://n2t.net/addgene:27557 ; RRID:Addgene_27557)
