[The description below was written by a language model from this plasmid's Addgene catalogue record and pLannotate feature annotations shown in this document.]
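Description:
pCLXSN-GFP is an empty-backbone retroviral vector for mammalian expression, derived from pCLXSN, a member of the pCL family in which a hybrid 5' LTR is used. The annotated sequence shows the human CMV immediate-early enhancer and promoter fused to a truncated Moloney-type 5' LTR, an arrangement that drives strong transcription of the viral genomic RNA in transfected packaging cells. This is followed by a packaging signal (Ψ) and a truncated gag segment lacking its start codon, which extends the packaging region so the transcript is efficiently encapsidated. A short multiple cloning site fragment comes next, then EGFP, and the provirus is closed by a complete Moloney murine leukemia virus 3' LTR. In bacteria the plasmid is maintained through a high-copy ColE1/pUC-type origin and selected with ampicillin via the β-lactamase gene. The backbone outside the LTRs also carries an SV40 origin, an SV40 polyadenylation signal and assorted SV40 and polyomavirus fragments.

The record is internally inconsistent on one central point. The depositor states that the neomycin resistance gene of pCLXSN was replaced by GFP, and the catalogue lists GFP as a C-terminal tag on the backbone. The assembled sequence, however, places EGFP directly after the cloning site and still annotates an SV40 promoter driving an apparently intact neo coding sequence upstream of the 3' LTR. The sequence is also 8,691 nt long, against a listed backbone size of 7,807 bp. By the sequence, an insert cloned in frame could be expressed from the LTR as a GFP fusion, with drug selection retained. By the depositor's description, GFP would instead be a fluorescent marker of transduced cells. Users should confirm the layout before designing clones.
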