Features (pLannotate 1.2.2; 30 found; start..end, strand, type, name):
      7..385     +  enhancer       CMV enhancer: human cytomegalovirus immediate early enhancer
    385..588     +  promoter       CMV promoter: human cytomegalovirus (CMV) immediate early promoter
    589..764     +  LTR            5' LTR (truncated): truncated long terminal repeat from Moloney murine sarcoma virus
    886..1160    +  misc_feature   MESV Ψ (fragment): packaging signal of murine embryonic stem cell virus
   1227..1643    +  CDS            gag (truncated): truncated Moloney murine leukemia virus (MMLV) gag gene lacking the start codon
   1645..1681    +  misc_feature   MCS (fragment): multiple cloning site
   1699..2418    +  CDS            EGFP: the original enhanced GFP (Yang et al., 1996) mammalian codon-optimized
   2435..2518    +  CDS            large T antigen (fragment): large T antigen from SV40 (simian virus 40)
   2562..2891    +  promoter       SV40 promoter: SV40 enhancer and early promoter
   2951..3742    +  CDS            neo: KKA2_KLEPN - Also known as kan, nptII. Experimental evidence at protein level: Swiss-Prot protein existence level 1. Resistance to kanamycin, neomycin, paromomycin, ribostamycin, butirosin and gentamicin B. From Klebsiella pneumoniae.
   3805..4398    +  LTR            LTR: long terminal repeat from Moloney murine leukemia virus
   4467..4507    +  CDS            rop (fragment): Rop protein, which maintains plasmids at low copy number; rop
   4609..4650    +  misc_feature   bom (fragment): basis of mobility region from pBR322
   4669..4743    +  CDS            small t antigen (fragment): SV40 (simian virus 40) small t antigen
   4745..4810    +  intron         small t intron: SV40 (simian virus 40) small t antigen intron
   4811..4894    +  CDS            LT_SV40 (fragment): Experimental evidence at protein level: Swiss-Prot protein existence level 1. Isoform 17kT antigen targets host RBL2 for degradation and promotes cell proliferation. Transactivates host cyclin A promoter through its J domain. From Simian virus 40 (SV40).
   4939..4959    +  CDS            SV40 NLS: nuclear localization signal of SV40 (simian virus 40) large T antigen
   4966..5100    +  CDS            large T (fragment): LT_POVSM - Protein inferred from homology: Swiss-Prot protein existence level 3. Isoform large T antigen is a key early protein essential for both driving viral replication and inducing cellular transformation. Plays a role in viral genome replication by driving entry of quiescent cells into the cell cycle and by autoregulating the synthesis of viral early mRNA. Displays highly oncogenic activities by corrupting the host cellular checkpoint mechanisms that guard cell division and the transcription, replication, and repair of DNA. Participates in the modulation of cellular gene expression prece
   5125..5208    +  CDS            large T antigen (fragment): large T antigen from SV40 (simian virus 40)
   5231..5352    +  polyA_signal   SV40 poly(A) signal: SV40 polyadenylation signal
   5362..5730    -  CDS            VP2_POVMA (fragment): Experimental evidence at protein level: Swiss-Prot protein existence level 1. [Isoform VP3]: structural protein that resides within the core of the capsid surrounded by 72 VP1 pentamers. Following virus endocytosis and trafficking to the endoplasmic reticulum, VP2 and VP3 form oligomers and integrate into the endoplasmic reticulum membrane. Heterooligomer VP2-VP3 may create a viroporin for transporting the viral genome across the endoplasmic reticulum membrane to the cytoplasm. Nuclear entry of the viral DNA involves the selective exposure and importin recognition of VP2 or Vp3 nuclear localiz
   6091..6189    -  CDS            VP1_POVMP (fragment): Experimental evidence at protein level: Swiss-Prot protein existence level 1. Forms an icosahedral capsid with a T=7 symmetry and a 40 nm diameter. The capsid is composed of 72 pentamers linked to each other by disulfide bonds and associated with VP2 or VP3 proteins. Interacts with terminal alpha(2,3)-linked sialic acids on the cell surface to provide virion attachment to target cell. This attachment induces virion internalization predominantly through caveolin-mediated endocytosis. Once attached, the virion is internalized by caveolin- mediated endocytosis and traffics to the endoplasmic reti
   6202..6332    +  rep_origin     SV40 ori: SV40 origin of replication
   6331..6385    -  CDS            lacI (fragment): lac repressor; lacI; The lac repressor binds to the lac operator to inhibit transcription in E. coli. This inhibition can be relieved by adding lactose or isopropyl-β-D-thiogalactopyranoside (IPTG).
   6568..7156    -  rep_origin     ori: high-copy-number ColE1/pMB1/pBR322/pUC origin of replication
   7327..8185    -  CDS            AmpR: β-lactamase; bla; confers resistance to ampicillin, carbenicillin, and related antibiotics
   8186..8290    -  promoter       AmpR promoter: bla
   8385..8420    +  CDS            rop (fragment): Rop protein, which maintains plasmids at low copy number; rop
   8522..8621    +  misc_feature   bom (fragment): basis of mobility region from pBR322
   8627..8691    -  CDS            lacZα (fragment): LacZα fragment of β-galactosidase; lacZ fragment
>Addgene plasmid #27557 | pCLXSN-GFP | addgene full sequence | sequence record 132733 | Addgene assembled sequence
CGCGTTGACATTGATTATTGACTAGTTATTAATAGTAATCAATTACGGGGTCATTAGTTCATAGCCCATA
TATGGAGTTCCGCGTTACATAACTTACGGTAAATGGCCCGCCTGGCTGACCGCCCAACGACCCCCGCCCA
TTGACGTCAATAATGACGTATGTTCCATAGTAACGCCAATAGGGACTTTCCATTGACGTCAATGGGTGGA
CTATTTACGGTAAACTGCCCACTTGGCAGTACATCAAGTGTATCATATGCCAAGTACGCCCCCTATTGAC
GTCAATGACGGTAAATGGCCCGCCTGGCATTATGCCCAGTACATGACCTTATGGGACTTTCCTACTTGGC
AGTACATCTACGTATTAGTCATCGCTATTACCATGTGATGCGGTTTTGGCAGTACATCAATGGGCGTGGA
TAGCGGTTTGACTCACGGGGATTTCCAAGTCTCCACCCCATTGACGTCAATGGGAGTTTGTTTTGGCACC
AAAATCAACGGGACTTTCCAAAATGTCGTAACAACTCCGCCCCATTGACGCAAATGGGCGGTAGGCGTGT
ACGGTGGGAGGTCTATATAAGCAGAGCTCAATAAAAGAGCCCACAACCCCTCACTCGGCGCGCCAGTCTT
CCGATAGACTGCGTCGCCCGGGTACCCGTATTCCCAATAAAGCCTCTTGCTGTTTGCATCCGAATCGTGG
TCTCGCTGTTCCTTGGGAGGGTCTCCTCTGAGTGATTGACTACCCACGACGGGGGTCTTTCATTTGGGGG
CTCGTCCGGGATTTGGAGACCCCTGCCCAGGGACCACCGACCCACCACCGGGAGGTAAGCTGGCCAGCAA
CTTATCTGTGTCTGTCCGATTGTCTAGTGTCTATGTTTGATGTTATGCGCCTGCGTCTGTACTAGTTAGC
TAACTAGCTCTGTATCTGGCGGACCCGTGGTGGAACTGACGAGTTCTGAACACCCGGCCGCAACCCTGGG
AGACGTCCCAGGGACTTTGGGGGCCGTTTTTGTGGCCCGACCTGAGGAAGGGAGTCGATGTGGAATCCGA
CCCCGTCAGGATATGTGGTTCTGGTAGGAGACGAGAACCTAAAACAGTTCCCGCCTCCGTCTGAATTTTT
GCTTTCGGTTTGGAACCGAAGCCGCGCGTCTTGTCTGCTGCAGCGCTGCAGCATCGTTCTGTGTTGTCTC
TGTCTGACTGTGTTTCTGTATTTGTCTGAAAATTAGGGCCAGACTGTTACCACTCCCTTAAGTTTGACCT
TAGGTCACTGGAAAGATGTCGAGCGGATCGCTCACAACCAGTCGGTAGATGTCAAGAAGAGACGTTGGGT
TACCTTCTGCTCTGCAGAATGGCCAACCTTTAACGTCGGATGGCCGCGAGACGGCACCTTTAACCGAGAC
CTCATCACCCAGGTTAAGATCAAGGTCTTTTCACCTGGCCCGCATGGACACCCAGACCAGGTCCCCTACA
TCGTGACCTGGGAAGCCTTGGCTTTTGACCCCCCTCCCTGGGTCAAGCCCTTTGTACACCCTAAGCCTCC
GCCTCCTCTTCCTCCATCCGCCCCGTCTCTCCCCCTTGAACCTCCTCGTTCGACCCCGCCTCGATCCTCC
CTTTATCCAGCCCTCACTCCTTCTCTAGGCGCCGGAATTCTGCAGTCGACGGTACCGCGGGCCCGGGATC
CACCGGCCGGTCGCCACCATGGTGAGCAAGGGCGAGGAGCTGTTCACCGGGGTGGTGCCCATCCTGGTCG
AGCTGGACGGCGACGTAAACGGCCACAAGTTCAGCGTGTCCGGCGAGGGCGAGGGCGATGCCACCTACGG
CAAGCTGACCCTGAAGTTCATCTGCACCACCGGCAAGCTGCCCGTGCCCTGGCCCACCCTCGTGACCACC
CTGACCTACGGCGTGCAGTGCTTCAGCCGCTACCCCGACCACATGAAGCAGCACGACTTCTTCAAGTCCG
CCATGCCCGAAGGCTACGTCCAGGAGCGCACCATCTTCTTCAAGGACGACGGCAACTACAAGACCCGCGC
CGAGGTGAAGTTCGAGGGCGACACCCTGGTGAACCGCATCGAGCTGAAGGGCATCGACTTCAAGGAGGAC
GGCAACATCCTGGGGCACAAGCTGGAGTACAACTACAACAGCCACAACGTCTATATCATGGCCGACAAGC
AGAAGAACGGCATCAAGGTGAACTTCAAGATCCGCCACAACATCGAGGACGGCAGCGTGCAGCTCGCCGA
CCACTACCAGCAGAACACCCCCATCGGCGACGGCCCCGTGCTGCTGCCCGACAACCACTACCTGAGCACC
CAGTCCGCCCTGAGCAAAGACCCCAACGAGAAGCGCGATCACATGGTCCTGCTGGAGTTCGTGACCGCCG
CCGGGATCACTCTCGGCATGGACGAGCTGTACAAGTAAAGCGGCCGCGACTCTAGATCATAATCAGCCAT
ACCACATTTGTAGAGGTTTTACTTGCTTTAAAAAACCTCCCACACCTCCCCCTGAACCTGAAACATAAAA
TGAATGCAATTGTTGTTGTTTCGAGGATCCGGCTGTGGAATGTGTGTCAGTTAGGGTGTGGAAAGTCCCC
AGGCTCCCCAGCAGGCAGAAGTATGCAAAGCATGCATCTCAATTAGTCAGCAACCAGGTGTGGAAAGTCC
CCAGGCTCCCCAGCAGGCAGAAGTATGCAAAGCATGCATCTCAATTAGTCAGCAACCATAGTCCCGCCCC
TAACTCCGCCCATCCCGCCCCTAACTCCGCCCAGTTCCGCCCATTCTCCGCCCCATGGCTGACTAATTTT
TTTTATTTATGCAGAGGCCGAGGCCGCCTCGGCCTCTGAGCTATTCCAGAAGTAGTGAGGAGGCTTTTTT
GGAGGCCTAGGCTTTTGCAAAAAGCTTGGGCTGCAGGTCGAGGCGGATCTGATCAAGAGACAGGATGAGG
ATCGTTTCGCATGATTGAACAAGATGGATTGCACGCAGGTTCTCCGGCCGCTTGGGTGGAGAGGCTATTC
GGCTATGACTGGGCACAACAGACAATCGGCTGCTCTGATGCCGCCGTGTTCCGGCTGTCAGCGCAGGGGC
GCCCGGTTCTTTTTGTCAAGACCGACCTGTCCGGTGCCCTGAATGAACTGCAGGACGAGGCAGCGCGGCT
ATCGTGGCTGGCCACGACGGGCGTTCCTTGCGCAGCTGTGCTCGACGTTGTCACTGAAGCGGGAAGGGAC
TGGCTGCTATTGGGCGAAGTGCCGGGGCAGGATCTCCTGTCATCTCACCTTGCTCCTGCCGAGAAAGTAT
CCATCATGGCTGATGCAATGCGGCGGCTGCATACGCTTGATCCGGCTACCTGCCCATTCGACCACCAAGC
GAAACATCGCATCGAGCGAGCACGTACTCGGATGGAAGCCGGTCTTGTCGATCAGGATGATCTGGACGAA
GAGCATCAGGGGCTCGCGCCAGCCGAACTGTTCGCCAGGCTCAAGGCGCGCATGCCCGACGGCGAGGATC
TCGTCGTGACCCATGGCGATGCCTGCTTGCCGAATATCATGGTGGAAAATGGCCGCTTTTCTGGATTCAT
CGACTGTGGCCGGCTGGGTGTGGCGGACCGCTATCAGGACATAGCGTTGGCTACCCGTGATATTGCTGAA
GAGCTTGGCGGCGAATGGGCTGACCGCTTCCTCGTGCTTTACGGTATCGCCGCTCCCGATTCGCAGCGCA
TCGCCTTCTATCGCCTTCTTGACGAGTTCTTCTGAGCGGGACTCTGGGGTTCGATAAAATAAAAGATTTT
ATTTAGTCTCCAGAAAAAGGGGGGAATGAAAGACCCCACCTGTAGGTTTGGCAAGCTAGCTTAAGTAACG
CCATTTTGCAAGGCATGGAAAAATACATAACTGAGAATAGAGAAGTTCAGATCAAGGTCAGGAACAGATG
GAACAGCTGAATATGGGCCAAACAGGATATCTGTGGTAAGCAGTTCCTGCCCCGGCTCAGGGCCAAGAAC
AGATGGAACAGCTGAATATGGGCCAAACAGGATATCTGTGGTAAGCAGTTCCTGCCCCGGCTCAGGGCCA
AGAACAGATGGTCCCCAGATGCGGTCCAGCCCTCAGCAGTTTCTAGAGAACCATCAGATGTTTCCAGGGT
GCCCCAAGGACCTGAAATGACCCTGTGCCTTATTTGAACTAACCAATCAGTTCGCTTCTCGCTTCTGTTC
GCGCGCTTCTGCTCCCCGAGCTCAATAAAAGAGCCCACAACCCCTCACTCGGGGCGCCAGTCCTCCGATT
GACTGAGTCGCCCGGGTACCCGTGTATCCAATAAACCCTCTTGCAGTTGCATCCGACTTGTGGTCTCGCT
GTTCCTTGGGAGGGTCTCCTCTGAGTGATTGACTACCCGTCAGCGGGGGTCTTTCATTTGGGGGCTCGTC
CGGGATCGGGAGACCCCTGCCCAGGGACCACCGACCCACCACCGGGAGGTAAGCTGGCTGCCTCGCGCGT
TTCGGTGATGACGGTGAAAACCTCTGACACATGCAGCTCCCGGAGACGGTCACAGCTTGTCTGTAAGCGG
ATGCCGGGAGCAGACAAGCCCGTCAGGGCGCGTCAGCGGGTGTTGGCGGGTGTCGGGGCGCAGCCATGAC
CCAGTCACGTAGCGATAGCGGAGTGTATACCTAGCTAGGTAGCTAGAGGATCTTTGTGAAGGAACCTTAC
TTCTGTGGTGTGACATAATTGGACAAACTACCTACAGAGATTTAAAGCTCTAAGGTAAATATAAAATTTT
TAAGTGTATAATGTGTTAAACTACTGATTCTAATTGTTTGTGTATTTTAGATTCCAACCTATGGAACTGA
TGAATGGGAGCAGTGGTCCAATGCCTTTAATGAGGAAAACCTGTTTTGCTCAGAAGAAATGCCTCTAGTG
ATGATGAGGCTACTGCTGACTCTCAACATTCTACTCCTCCAAAAAAGAAGAGAAAGGTAGAAGACCCCAA
GGACTTTCCTTCAGAATTGCTAAGTTTTTTGAGTCATGCTGTGTTTAGTAATAGAACTCTTGCTTGCTTT
GCTATTTACACCACAAAGGAAAAAGCTGCACTGCTATACAAGAAAATTATGGAAAAATATTTGATGTATA
GTGCCTTGACTAGAGATCATAATCAGCCATACCACATTTGTAGAGGTTTTACTTGCTTTAAAAAACCTCC
CACACCTCCCCCTGAACCTGAAACATAAAATGAATGCAATTGTTGTTGTTAACTTGTTTATTGCAGCTTA
TAATGGTTACAAATAAAGCAATAGCATCACAAATTTCACAAATAAAGCATTTTTTTCACTGCATTCTAGT
TGTGGTTTGTCCAAACTCATCAATGTATCTTATCATGTCTGATCCCGCCATGGTATCAACGCCATATTTC
TATTTACAGTAGGGACCTCTTCGTTGTGTAGGTACCGCTGTATTCCTAGGGAAATAGTAGAGGCACCTTG
AACTGTCTGCATCAGCCATATAGCCCCCGCTGTTCGACTTACAAACACAGGCACAGTACTGACAAACCCA
TACACCTCCTCTGAAATACCCATAGTTGCTAGGGCTGTCTCCGAACTCATTACACCCTCCAAAGTCAGAG
CTGTAATTTCGCCATCAAGGGCAGCGAGGGCTTCTCCAGATAAAATAGCTTCTGCCGAGAGTCCCGTAAG
GGTAGACACTTCAGCTAATCCCTCGATGAGGTCTACTAGAATAGTCAGTGCGGCTCCCATTTTGAAAATT
CACTTACTTGATCAGCTTCAGAAGATGGCGGAGGGCCTCCAACACAGTAATTTTCCTCCCGACTCTTAAA
ATAGAAAATGTCAAGTCAGTTAAGCAGGAAGTGGACTAACTGACGCAGCTGGCCGTGCGACATCCTCTTT
TAATTAGTTGCTAGGCAACGCCCTCCAGAGGGCGTGTGGTTTTGCAAGAGGAAGCAAAAGCCTCTCCACC
CAGGCCTAGAATGTTTCCACCCAATCATTACTATGACAACAGCTGTTTTTTTTAGTATTAAGCAGAGGCC
GGGGACCCCTGGCCCGCTTACTCTGGAGAAAAAAAACATTGTAGAGGCTTCCAGAGGCAACTTGTCAAAA
CAGGACTGCTTCTATTTCTGTCACACTGTCTGGCCCTGTCACAAGGTCCAGCACCTCCATACCCCCTTTA
ATAAGCAGTTTGGGAACGGGTGCGGGTCTTACTCCGCCCATCCGCCCCTAACTCCGCCCAGTTCCGCCCA
TTCTCCGCCCCATGCTGACTAATTTTTTTTATTTATGCAGAGGCCGAGGCCGCCTCGGCCTCTGAGCTAT
TCCAGAAGTAGTGAGGAGGCTTTTTTGGAGGCTGCATTAATGAATCGGCCAACGCGCGGGGAGAGGCGGT
TTGCGTATTGGGCGCTCTTCCGCTTCCTCGCTCACTGACTCGCTGCGCTCGGTCGTTCGGCTGCGGCGAG
CGGTATCAGCTCACTCAAAGGCGGTAATACGGTTATCCACAGAATCAGGGGATAACGCAGGAAAGAACAT
GTGAGCAAAAGGCCAGCAAAAGGCCAGGAACCGTAAAAAGGCCGCGTTGCTGGCGTTTTTCCATAGGCTC
CGCCCCCCTGACGAGCATCACAAAAATCGACGCTCAAGTCAGAGGTGGCGAAACCCGACAGGACTATAAA
GATACCAGGCGTTTCCCCCTGGAAGCTCCCTCGTGCGCTCTCCTGTTCCGACCCTGCCGCTTACCGGATA
CCTGTCCGCCTTTCTCCCTTCGGGAAGCGTGGCGCTTTCTCATAGCTCACGCTGTAGGTATCTCAGTTCG
GTGTAGGTCGTTCGCTCCAAGCTGGGCTGTGTGCACGAACCCCCCGTTCAGCCCGACCGCTGCGCCTTAT
CCGGTAACTATCGTCTTGAGTCCAACCCGGTAAGACACGACTTATCGCCACTGGCAGCAGCCACTGGTAA
CAGGATTAGCAGAGCGAGGTATGTAGGCGGTGCTACAGAGTTCTTGAAGTGGTGGCCTAACTACGGCTAC
ACTAGAAGGACAGTATTTGGTATCTGCGCTCTGCTGAAGCCAGTTACCTTCGGAAAAAGAGTTGGTAGCT
CTTGATCCGGCAAACAAACCACCGCTGGTAGCGGTGGTTTTTTTGTTTGCAAGCAGCAGATTACGCGCAG
AAAAAAAGGATCTCAAGAAGATCCTTTGATCTTTTCTACGGGGTCTGACGCTCAGTGGAACGAAAACTCA
CGTTAAGGGATTTTGGTCATGAGATTATCAAAAAGGATCTTCACCTAGATCCTTTTAAATTAAAAATGAA
GTTTTAAATCAATCTAAAGTATATATGAGTAAACTTGGTCTGACAGTTACCAATGCTTAATCAGTGAGGC
ACCTATCTCAGCGATCTGTCTATTTCGTTCATCCATAGTTGCCTGACTCCCCGTCGTGTAGATAACTACG
ATACGGGAGGGCTTACCATCTGGCCCCAGTGCTGCAATGATACCGCGAGACCCACGCTCACCGGCTCCAG
ATTTATCAGCAATAAACCAGCCAGCCGGAAGGGCCGAGCGCAGAAGTGGTCCTGCAACTTTATCCGCCTC
CATCCAGTCTATTAATTGTTGCCGGGAAGCTAGAGTAAGTAGTTCGCCAGTTAATAGTTTGCGCAACGTT
GTTGCCATTGCTGCAGGCATCGTGGTGTCACGCTCGTCGTTTGGTATGGCTTCATTCAGCTCCGGTTCCC
AACGATCAAGGCGAGTTACATGATCCCCCATGTTGTGCAAAAAAGCGGTTAGCTCCTTCGGTCCTCCGAT
CGTTGTCAGAAGTAAGTTGGCCGCAGTGTTATCACTCATGGTTATGGCAGCACTGCATAATTCTCTTACT
GTCATGCCATCCGTAAGATGCTTTTCTGTGACTGGTGAACTCAACCAAGTCATTCTGAGAATAGTGTATG
CGGCGACCGAGTTGCTCTTGCCCGGCGTCAATACGGGATAATACCGCGCCACATAGCAGAACTTTAAAAG
TGCTCATCATTGGAAAACGTTCTTCGGGGCGAAAACTCTCAAGGATCTTACCGCTGTTGAGATCCAGTTC
GATGTAACCCACTCGTGCACCCAACTGATCTTCAGCATCTTTTACTTTCACCAGCGTTTCTGGGTGAGCA
AAAACAGGAAGGCAAAATGCCGCAAAAAAGGGAATAAGGGCGACACGGAAATGTTGAATACTCATACTCT
TCCTTTTTCAATATTATTGAAGCATTTATCAGGGTTATTGTCTCATGAGCGGATACATATTTGAATGTAT
TTAGAAAAATAAACAAATAGGGGTTCCGCGCACATTTCCCCGAAAAGTGCCACCTGACGTCTAAGAAACC
ATTATTATCATGACATTAACCTATAAAAATAGGCGTATCACGAGGCCCTTTCGTCTCGCGCGTTTCGGTG
ATGACGGTGAAAACCTCTGACACATGCAGCTCCCGGAGACGGTCACAGCTTGTCTGTAAGCGGATGCCGG
GAGCAGACAAGCCCGTCAGGGCGCGTCAGCGGGTGTTGGCGGGTGTCGGGGCTGGCTTAACTATGCGGCA
TCAGAGCAGATTGTACTGAGAGTGCACCATATGCGGTGTGAAATACCGCACAGATGCGTAAGGAGAAAAT
ACCGCATCAGGCGCCATTCGCCATTCAGGCTGCGCAACTGTTGGGAAGGGCGATCGGTGCGGGCCTCTTC
GCTATTACGCC
