>Addgene plasmid #27557 | pCLXSN-GFP | addgene partial sequence | sequence record 36289 | pLXSN-5
CCTTTTCAGCCCTCACTCCTTTCTCTAGGCGCCGGAAATTCTGCAGTCGACGGTACCGCGGGCCCGGGAT
CCACCGGCCGGTCGCCACCATGGTGAGCAAGGGCGAGGAGCTGTTCACCGGGGTGGTGCCCATCCTGGTC
GAGCTGGACGGCGACGTAAACGGCCACAAGTTCAGCGTGTCCGGCGAGGGCGAGGGCGATGCCACCTACG
GCAAGCTGACCCTGAAGTTCATCTGCACCACCGGCAAGCTGCCCGTGCCCTGGCCCACCCTCGTGACCAC
CCTGACCTACGGCGTGCAGTGCTTCAGCCGCTACCCCGACCACATGAAGCAGCACGACTTCTTCAAGTCC
GCCATGCCCGAAGGCTACGTCCAGGAGCGCACCATCTTCTTCAAGGACGACGGCAACTACAAGACCCGCG
CCGAGGTGAAGTTCGAGGGCGACACCCTGGTGAACCGCATCGAGCTGAAGGGCATCGACTTCAAGGAGGA
CGGCAACATCCTGGGGCACAAGCTGGAGTACAACTACAACAGCCACAACGTCTATATCATGGCCGACAAG
CAGAAGAACGGCATCAAGGTGAACTTCAAGATCCGCCACAACATCGAGGACGGCAGCGTGCAGCTCGCCG
ACCACTACCAGCAGAACACCCCCATCGGCGACGGCCCCGTGCTGCTGCCCGACAACCACTACCTGAGCAC
CCAGTCCGCCCTGAGCAAAGACCCCAACGAGAAGCGCGATCACATGGTCCTGCTGGAGTTCGTGACCGCC
GCCGGGATCACTCTCGGCATGGACGAGCTGTACAAGTAAAGCGGCCGCGACTCTAGATCATAATCAGCCA
TACCACATTTGTAGAGGTTTTACTTGCTTTAAAAACCTCCCACACCTTCCCCCTGAACCTGAAACATAAA
ATGAATGCAATTGTTGTTGTTTCGAGGATCCGGCTGTGGAATGTGTGTCAGTTAGGGTGTGATCCTCC
