>Addgene plasmid #27557 | pCLXSN-GFP | addgene partial sequence | sequence record 133764 | EGFP-N 5'-CGTCGCCGTCCAGCTCGACCAG-3'
CTCGCCCTTGCTCACCATGGTGGCGACCGGCCGGTGGATCCCGGGCCCGCGGTACCGTCGACTGCAGAAT
TCCGGCGCCTAGAGAAGGAGTGAGGGCTGGATAAAGGGAGGATCGAGGCGGGGTCGAACGAGGAGGTTCA
AGGGGGAGAGACGGGGCGGATGGAGGAAGAGGAGGCGGAGGCTTAGGGTGTACAAAGGGCTTGACCCAGG
GAGGGGGGTCAAAAGCCAAGGCTTCCCAGGTCACGATGTAGGGGACCTGGTCTGGGTGTCCATGCGGGCC
AGGTGAAAAGACCTTGATCTTAACCTGGGTGATGAGGTCTCGGTTAAAGGTGCCGTCTCGCGGCCATCCG
ACGTTAAAGGTTGGCCATTCTGCAGAGCAGAAGGTAACCCAACGTCTCTTCTTGACATCTACCGACTGGT
TGTGAGCGATCCGCTCGACATCTTTCCAGTGACCTAAGGTCAAACTTAAGGGAGTGGTAACAGTCTGGCC
CTAATTTTCAGACAAATACAGAAACACAGTCAGACAGAGACAACACAGAACGATGCTGCAGCGCTGCAGC
AGACAAGACGCGCGGCTTCGGTTCCAAACCGAAAGCAAAAATTCAGACGGAGGCGGGAACTGTTTTAGGT
TCTCGTCTCCTACCAGAACCACATATCCTGACGGGGTCGGATTCCACATCGACTCCCTTCCTCAGGTCGG
GCCACAAAAACGGCCCCCAAAGTCCCTGGGACGTCTCCCAGGGTTGCGGCCGGGTGTTCAGAACTCGTCA
GTTCCACCACGGGTCCGCCAGATACAGAGCTAGTTAGCTAACTAGTACAGACGCAGGCGCATAACATCAA
ACATAGACACTAGACAATCGGACAGACACAGATAAGTTGCTGGCCAGCTTACCTCCCGGTGGTGGGTCGG
TGGTCCCTGGGC
