>Addgene plasmid #27557 | pCLXSN-GFP | addgene partial sequence | sequence record 133765 | EGFP-C 5'-CATGGTCCTGCTGGAGTTCGTG-3'
AGTAAAGCGGCCGCGACTCTAGATCATAATCAGCCATACCACATTTGTAGAGGTTTTACTTGCTTTAAAA
AACCTCCCACACCTCCCCCTGAACCTGAAACATAAAATGAATGCAATTGTTGTTGTTTCGAGGATCCGGC
TGTGGAATGTGTGTCAGTTAGGGTGTGGAAAGTCCCCAGGCTCCCCAGCAGGCAGAAGTATGCAAAGCAT
GCATCTCAATTAGTCAGCAACCAGGTGTGGAAAGTCCCCAGGCTCCCCAGCAGGCAGAAGTATGCAAAGC
ATGCATCTCAATTAGTCAGCAACCATAGTCCCGCCCCTAACTCCGCCCATCCCGCCCCTAACTCCGCCCA
GTTCCGCCCATTCTCCGCCCCATGGCTGACTAATTTTTTTTATTTATGCAGAGGCCGAGGCCGCCTCGGC
CTCTGAGCTATTCCAGAAGTAGTGAGGAGGCTTTTTTGGAGGCCTAGGCTTTTGCAAAAAGCTTGGGCTG
CAGGTCGAGGCGGATCTGATCAAGAGACAGGATGAGGATCGTTTCGCATGATTGAACAAGATGGATTGCA
CGCAGGTTCTCCGGCCGCTTGGGTGGAGAGGCTATTCGGCTATGACTGGGCACAACAGACAATCGGCTGC
TCTGATGCCGCCGTGTTCCGGCTGTCAGCGCAGGGGCGCCCGGTTCTTTTTGTCAAGACCGACCTGTCCG
GTGCCCTGAATGAACTGCAGGACGAGGCAGCGCGGCTATCGTGGCTGGCCACGACGGGCGTTCCTTGCGC
AGCTGTGCTCGACGTTGTCACTGAAGCGGGAAGGGACTGGCTGCTATTGGGCGAAGTGCCGGGGCAGGAT
CTCCTGTCATCTCACCTTGCTCCTGCCGAGAAAGTATCCATCATGGCTGATGCAATGCGGCGGCTG
